Addgene plasmid #197182: pCytERM-iRFP670-N1
Purpose: Expresses the fusion protein of CytERM-iRFP670 in mammalian cells
Depositing lab: Kiryl Piatkevich. Depositing organization: Westlake University. Publication: Quantitative assessment of near-infrared fluorescent proteins. Zhang H, Papadaki S, Sun X, Wang X, Drobizhev M, Yao L, Rehbock M, Koster RW, Wu L, Namikawa K, Piatkevich KD. Nat Methods. 2023 Sep 4. doi: 10.1038/s41592-023-01975-z. PubMed 37666982.
Backbone
  Vector backbone: pN1
  Vector type: Mammalian Expression
Growth in bacteria
  Bacterial resistance: Kanamycin, 50 μg/mL
  Growth temperature: 37°C
  Growth strain: NEB Stable
  Copy number: High Copy
Gene/Insert
  Gene/Insert name: CytERM-iRFP670
  Species: M. musculus (mouse)
  Cloning method: Gibson Cloning
Terms and licenses: Academic/Nonprofit Terms; Industry Terms: Not Available to Industry
Depositor comments: Please visit https://www.researchsquare.com/article/rs-797586/v1 for preprint.
How to cite: pCytERM-iRFP670-N1 was a gift from Kiryl Piatkevich (Addgene plasmid # 197182 ; http://n2t.net/addgene:197182 ; RRID:Addgene_197182)
