[The description below was written by a language model from this plasmid's Addgene catalogue record and pLannotate feature annotations shown in this document.]
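Description:
pCytERM-iRFP670-N1 is a 5,022 nt mammalian expression plasmid built on an N1-type backbone (listed as pN1), in which a fluorescent protein sits downstream of the cloning site so that a partner sequence is fused to its N-terminus. It is propagated in E. coli at high copy from a ColE1/pUC-type origin and selected with kanamycin. The single NeoR/KanR gene (Tn5 aminoglycoside phosphotransferase) is driven by tandem bacterial (AmpR/bla) and SV40 early promoters and ends at an HSV TK polyadenylation signal, so the same marker can give G418 resistance in mammalian cells. An f1 origin is also present. Short annotated fragments matching ble, SV40 large T antigen and the bGH poly(A) signal appear to be backbone remnants rather than functional parts.

The payload is a fusion expressed from the human CMV immediate-early enhancer and promoter and terminated by the SV40 poly(A) signal. A short N-terminal segment, annotated as a fragment of rabbit cytochrome P450 CYP2C1, constitutes the CytERM element, a membrane anchor that tethers the fusion to the cytoplasmic face of the endoplasmic reticulum. It is joined through residual multiple-cloning-site sequence to iRFP670, a near-infrared fluorescent protein engineered from the Rhodopseudomonas palustris bacteriophytochrome RpBphP6. The catalogue lists the insert species as mouse, which does not match the rabbit and bacterial origins given in the feature annotation.

The stated purpose is expression of CytERM-iRFP670 in mammalian cells, and the plasmid was deposited with a study on quantitative assessment of near-infrared fluorescent proteins. CytERM fusions are commonly used to gauge a fluorescent protein's tendency to oligomerise, seen as reorganisation of ER membranes, although the record does not state this use explicitly.
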