Features (pLannotate 1.2.2; 16 found; start..end, strand, type, name):
     61..364     +  enhancer       CMV enhancer: human cytomegalovirus immediate early enhancer
    365..568     +  promoter       CMV promoter: human cytomegalovirus (CMV) immediate early promoter
    591..614     +  misc_feature   MCS (fragment): multiple cloning site
    615..701     +  CDS            CYP2C1 (fragment): CP2C1_RABIT - Experimental evidence at protein level: Swiss-Prot protein existence level 1. Cytochromes P450 are a group of heme-thiolate monooxygenases. In liver microsomes, this enzyme is involved in an NADPH-dependent electron transport pathway. It oxidizes a variety of structurally unrelated compounds, including steroids, fatty acids, and xenobiotics. From Oryctolagus cuniculus (Rabbit).
    696..739     +  misc_feature   MCS (fragment): multiple cloning site
    753..1688    +  CDS            iRFP670: near-infrared fluorescent protein with an emission peak at 670 nm, engineered from a bacterial phytochrome (Shcherbakova and Verkhusha, 2013) derived from Rhodopseudomonas palustris RpBphP6
   1704..1787    +  CDS            large T antigen (fragment): large T antigen from SV40 (simian virus 40)
   1810..1931    +  polyA_signal   SV40 poly(A) signal: SV40 polyadenylation signal
   1965..2393    -  rep_origin     f1 ori (sequence partly withheld): f1 bacteriophage origin of replication; arrow indicates direction of (+) strand synthesis
   2420..2524    +  promoter       AmpR promoter: bla
   2526..2883    +  promoter       SV40 promoter: SV40 enhancer and early promoter
   2918..3712    +  CDS            NeoR/KanR: aminoglycoside phosphotransferase from Tn5; aph(3')-II (or nptII); confers resistance to neomycin, kanamycin, and G418 (Geneticin®)
   3733..3885    +  CDS            ble (fragment): BLE_KLEPN - Experimental evidence at protein level: Swiss-Prot protein existence level 1. Binding protein with a strong affinity to the bleomycin family of antibiotics. Binds to CL990; an antimitotic-antibiotic compound. From Klebsiella pneumoniae.
   3944..3991    +  polyA_signal   HSV TK poly(A) signal: herpes simplex virus thymidine kinase polyadenylation signal (Cole and Stacy, 1985)
   4082..4098    -  polyA_signal   bGH poly(A) signal (fragment): bovine growth hormone polyadenylation signal
   4320..4908    +  rep_origin     ori: high-copy-number ColE1/pMB1/pBR322/pUC origin of replication
>Addgene plasmid #197182 | pCytERM-iRFP670-N1 | addgene full sequence | sequence record 386480 | Addgene NGS Result
TAGTTATTAATAGTAATCAATTACGGGGTCATTAGTTCATAGCCCATATATGGAGTTCCGCGTTACATAA
CTTACGGTAAATGGCCCGCCTGGCTGACCGCCCAACGACCCCCGCCCATTGACGTCAATAATGACGTATG
TTCCCATAGTAACGCCAATAGGGACTTTCCATTGACGTCAATGGGTGGAGTATTTACGGTAAACTGCCCA
CTTGGCAGTACATCAAGTGTATCATATGCCAAGTACGCCCCCTATTGACGTCAATGACGGTAAATGGCCC
GCCTGGCATTATGCCCAGTACATGACCTTATGGGACTTTCCTACTTGGCAGTACATCTACGTATTAGTCA
TCGCTATTACCATGGTGATGCGGTTTTGGCAGTACATCAATGGGCGTGGATAGCGGTTTGACTCACGGGG
ATTTCCAAGTCTCCACCCCATTGACGTCAATGGGAGTTTGTTTTGGCACCAAAATCAACGGGACTTTCCA
AAATGTCGTAACAACTCCGCCCCATTGACGCAAATGGGCGGTAGGCGTGTACGGTGGGAGGTCTATATAA
GCAGAGCTGGTTTAGTGAACCGTCAGATCCGCTAGCGCTACCGGACTCAGATCTATGGACCCTGTGGTGG
TGCTGGGGCTCTGTCTCTCCTGTTTGCTTCTCCTTTCACTCTGGAAACAGAGCTATGGGGGAGGGAAGCT
TCGAATTCTGCAGTCGACGGTACCGCGGGCCCGGGATCCACCGGTCGCCACCATGGCGCGTAAGGTCGAT
CTCACCTCCTGCGATCGCGAGCCGATCCACATCCCCGGCAGCATTCAGCCGTGCGGCTGCCTGCTAGCCT
GCGACGCGCAGGCGGTGCGGATCACGCGCATTACGGAAAATGCCGGCGCGTTCTTTGGACGCGAAACTCC
GCGGGTCGGTGAGCTACTCGCCGATTACTTCGGCGAGACCGAAGCCCATGCGCTGCGCAACGCACTGGCG
CAGTCCTCCGATCCAAAGCGACCGGCGCTGATCTTCGGTTGGCGCGACGGCCTGACCGGCCGCACCTTCG
ACATCTCACTGCATCGCCATGACGGTACATCGATCATCGAGTTCGAGCCTGCGGCGGCCGAACAGGCCGA
CAATCCGCTGCGGCTGACGCGGCAGATCATCGCGCGCACCAAAGAACTGAAGTCGCTCGAAGAGATGGCC
GCACGGGTGCCGCGCTATCTGCAGGCGATGCTCGGCTATCACCGCGTGATGTTGTACCGCTTCGCGGACG
ACGGCTCCGGGATGGTGATCGGCGAGGCGAAGCGCAGCGACCTCGAGAGCTTTCTCGGTCAGCACTTTCC
GGCGTCGCTGGTCCCGCAGCAGGCGCGGCTACTGTACTTGAAGAACGCGATCCGCGTGGTCTCGGATTCG
CGCGGCATCAGCAGCCGGATCGTGCCCGAGCACGACGCCTCCGGCGCCGCGCTCGATCTGTCGTTCGCGC
ACCTGCGCAGCATCTCGCCCTGCCATCTCGAATTTCTGCGGAACATGGGCGTCAGCGCCTCGATGTCGCT
GTCGATCATCATTGACGGCACGCTATGGGGATTGATCATCTGTCATCATTACGAGCCGCGTGCCGTGCCG
ATGGCGCAGCGCGTCGCGGCCGAAATGTTCGCCGACTTCTTATCGCTGCACTTCACCGCCGCCCACCACC
AACGCTAAGCGGCCGCGACTCTAGATCATAATCAGCCATACCACATTTGTAGAGGTTTTACTTGCTTTAA
AAAACCTCCCACACCTCCCCCTGAACCTGAAACATAAAATGAATGCAATTGTTGTTGTTAACTTGTTTAT
TGCAGCTTATAATGGTTACAAATAAAGCAATAGCATCACAAATTTCACAAATAAAGCATTTTTTTCACTG
CATTCTAGTTGTGGTTTGTCCAAACTCATCAATGTATCTTAAGGCGTAAATTGTAAGCGTTAATATTTTG
TTAAAATTCGCGTTAAATTTTTGTTAAATCAGCTCATTTTTTAACCAATAGGCCGAAATCGGCAAAATCC
CTTATAAATCAAAAGAATAGACCGAGATAGGGT
[37 nt withheld, positions 2064-2100]
AAAGAACGTGGACTCCAACGTCAAAGG
[49 nt withheld, positions 2128-2176]
T
[91 nt withheld, positions 2178-2268]
G
[124 nt withheld, positions 2270-2393]
CAGGTGGCACTTTTCGGGGAAATGTGCGCGGAACCCCTATTTGTTTATTTTTCTAAATACATTCAAATAT
GTATCCGCTCATGAGACAATAACCCTGATAAATGCTTCAATAATATTGAAAAAGGAAGAGTCCTGAGGCG
GAAAGAACCAGCTGTGGAATGTGTGTCAGTTAGGGTGTGGAAAGTCCCCAGGCTCCCCAGCAGGCAGAAG
TATGCAAAGCATGCATCTCAATTAGTCAGCAACCAGGTGTGGAAAGTCCCCAGGCTCCCCAGCAGGCAGA
AGTATGCAAAGCATGCATCTCAATTAGTCAGCAACCATAGTCCCGCCCCTAACTCCGCCCATCCCGCCCC
TAACTCCGCCCAGTTCCGCCCATTCTCCGCCCCATGGCTGACTAATTTTTTTTATTTATGCAGAGGCCGA
GGCCGCCTCGGCCTCTGAGCTATTCCAGAAGTAGTGAGGAGGCTTTTTTGGAGGCCTAGGCTTTTGCAAA
GATCGATCAAGAGACAGGATGAGGATCGTTTCGCATGATTGAACAAGATGGATTGCACGCAGGTTCTCCG
GCCGCTTGGGTGGAGAGGCTATTCGGCTATGACTGGGCACAACAGACAATCGGCTGCTCTGATGCCGCCG
TGTTCCGGCTGTCAGCGCAGGGGCGCCCGGTTCTTTTTGTCAAGACCGACCTGTCCGGTGCCCTGAATGA
ACTGCAAGACGAGGCAGCGCGGCTATCGTGGCTGGCCACGACGGGCGTTCCTTGCGCAGCTGTGCTCGAC
GTTGTCACTGAAGCGGGAAGGGACTGGCTGCTATTGGGCGAAGTGCCGGGGCAGGATCTCCTGTCATCTC
ACCTTGCTCCTGCCGAGAAAGTATCCATCATGGCTGATGCAATGCGGCGGCTGCATACGCTTGATCCGGC
TACCTGCCCATTCGACCACCAAGCGAAACATCGCATCGAGCGAGCACGTACTCGGATGGAAGCCGGTCTT
GTCGATCAGGATGATCTGGACGAAGAGCATCAGGGGCTCGCGCCAGCCGAACTGTTCGCCAGGCTCAAGG
CGAGCATGCCCGACGGCGAGGATCTCGTCGTGACCCATGGCGATGCCTGCTTGCCGAATATCATGGTGGA
AAATGGCCGCTTTTCTGGATTCATCGACTGTGGCCGGCTGGGTGTGGCGGACCGCTATCAGGACATAGCG
TTGGCTACCCGTGATATTGCTGAAGAGCTTGGCGGCGAATGGGCTGACCGCTTCCTCGTGCTTTACGGTA
TCGCCGCTCCCGATTCGCAGCGCATCGCCTTCTATCGCCTTCTTGACGAGTTCTTCTGAGCGGGACTCTG
GGGTTCGAAATGACCGACCAAGCGACGCCCAACCTGCCATCACGAGATTTCGATTCCACCGCCGCCTTCT
ATGAAAGGTTGGGCTTCGGAATCGTTTTCCGGGACGCCGGCTGGATGATCCTCCAGCGCGGGGATCTCAT
GCTGGAGTTCTTCGCCCACCCTAGGGGGAGGCTAACTGAAACACGGAAGGAGACAATACCGGAAGGAACC
CGCGCTATGACGGCAATAAAAAGACAGAATAAAACGCACGGTGTTGGGTCGTTTGTTCATAAACGCGGGG
TTCGGTCCCAGGGCTGGCACTCTGTCGATACCCCACCGAGACCCCATTGGGGCCAATACGCCCGCGTTTC
TTCCTTTTCCCCACCCCACCCCCCAAGTTCGGGTGAAGGCCCAGGGCTCGCAGCCAACGTCGGGGCGGCA
GGCCCTGCCATAGCCTCAGGTTACTCATATATACTTTAGATTGATTTAAAACTTCATTTTTAATTTAAAA
GGATCTAGGTGAAGATCCTTTTTGATAATCTCATGACCAAAATCCCTTAACGTGAGTTTTCGTTCCACTG
AGCGTCAGACCCCGTAGAAAAGATCAAAGGATCTTCTTGAGATCCTTTTTTTCTGCGCGTAATCTGCTGC
TTGCAAACAAAAAAACCACCGCTACCAGCGGTGGTTTGTTTGCCGGATCAAGAGCTACCAACTCTTTTTC
CGAAGGTAACTGGCTTCAGCAGAGCGCAGATACCAAATACTGTTCTTCTAGTGTAGCCGTAGTTAGGCCA
CCACTTCAAGAACTCTGTAGCACCGCCTACATACCTCGCTCTGCTAATCCTGTTACCAGTGGCTGCTGCC
AGTGGCGATAAGTCGTGTCTTACCGGGTTGGACTCAAGACGATAGTTACCGGATAAGGCGCAGCGGTCGG
GCTGAACGGGGGGTTCGTGCACACAGCCCAGCTTGGAGCGAACGACCTACACCGAACTGAGATACCTACA
GCGTGAGCTATGAGAAAGCGCCACGCTTCCCGAAGGGAGAAAGGCGGACAGGTATCCGGTAAGCGGCAGG
GTCGGAACAGGAGAGCGCACGAGGGAGCTTCCAGGGGGAAACGCCTGGTATCTTTATAGTCCTGTCGGGT
TTCGCCACCTCTGACTTGAGCGTCGATTTTTGTGATGCTCGTCAGGGGGGCGGAGCCTATGGAAAAACGC
CAGCAACGCGGCCTTTTTACGGTTCCTGGCCTTTTGCTGGCCTTTTGCTCACATGTTCTTTCCTGCGTTA
TCCCCTGATTCTGTGGATAACCGTATTACCGCCATGCAT
